Addgene plasmid #125600: pFUW-tetO-3xFLAG-GATA2
Purpose: doxycycline-inducible expression of human GATA2 (3xFLAG tagged) in mammalian cells
Depositing lab: Filipe Pereira. Depositing organization: Lund University. Publication: Cooperative Transcription Factor Induction Mediates Hemogenic Reprogramming. Gomes AM, Kurochkin I, Chang B, Daniel M, Law K, Satija N, Lachmann A, Wang Z, Ferreira L, Ma'ayan A, Chen BK, Papatsenko D, Lemischka IR, Moore KA, Pereira CF. Cell Rep. 2018 Dec 4;25(10):2821-2835.e7. doi: 10.1016/j.celrep.2018.11.032. PubMed 30517869.
Backbone
  Vector backbone: pFUW-tetO
  Vector type: Mammalian Expression, Lentiviral
Growth in bacteria
  Bacterial resistance: Ampicillin, 100 μg/mL
  Growth temperature: 37°C
  Growth strain: NEB Stable
  Copy number: High Copy
Gene/Insert
  Gene/Insert name: GATA binding protein 2
  Species: H. sapiens (human)
  Insert size (bp): 1443
  GenBank ID: NM_001145661.1
  Entrez Gene: GATA2 (a.k.a. DCML, IMD21, MONOMAC, NFE1B)
  Promoter: TRE-mCMV
  Tag / fusion protein: 3xFLAG tag (N terminal on insert)
  Cloning method: Restriction Enzyme; 5′ cloning site EcoRI (unknown if destroyed); 3′ cloning site EcoRI (unknown if destroyed)
  Sequencing primers: 5′ TCCACGCTGTTTTGACCTCC
Terms and licenses: Academic/Nonprofit Terms; Industry Terms: Not Available to Industry
How to cite: pFUW-tetO-3xFLAG-GATA2 was a gift from Filipe Pereira (Addgene plasmid # 125600 ; http://n2t.net/addgene:125600 ; RRID:Addgene_125600)
