[The description below was written by a language model from this plasmid's Addgene catalogue record and pLannotate feature annotations shown in this document.]
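Description:
pFUW-tetO-3xFLAG-GATA2 is an HIV-1-based lentiviral transfer plasmid built on the pFUW-tetO backbone for doxycycline-inducible expression of human GATA2 in mammalian cells. In bacteria it is maintained through a high-copy ColE1/pUC-type origin and selected with ampicillin (AmpR, β-lactamase); an f1 origin is also present. The backbone additionally carries an SV40 promoter/EM7 promoter–BleoR cassette with an SV40 polyadenylation signal. This could confer Zeocin resistance, but it lies outside the LTR-flanked region and so would not be carried into transduced cells.

Viral genomic RNA is transcribed from a CMV enhancer/promoter fused to a truncated 5' LTR. It is followed by the Ψ packaging signal with a gag fragment, the Rev response element for Rev-dependent nuclear export, and the cPPT/CTS element. The downstream LTR region is annotated as LTR fragments followed by a bGH polyadenylation signal. No WPRE is annotated.

The payload sits between these elements. A tetracycline response element containing tetO repeats, joined to a minimal CMV promoter (TRE-mCMV), drives an N-terminal 3xFLAG tag followed by the roughly 1.4 kb GATA2 coding sequence. An attB1 site lies just upstream of the tag. The insert was placed into EcoRI sites.

Because the plasmid encodes no transactivator, induction requires a tetracycline-controlled transactivator such as rtTA supplied separately, and virus production needs packaging and envelope functions in trans. The FLAG epitope allows detection or immunoprecipitation of the transcription factor. The associated work used it to study transcription factor-driven hemogenic reprogramming.
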