Features (pLannotate 1.2.2; 34 found; start..end, strand, type, name):
      1..126     +  misc_feature   HIV-1 Ψ: packaging signal of human immunodeficiency virus type 1
    110..473     +  CDS            HIV-1 gag (fragment): gag protein from human immunodeficiency virus 1; gag
    619..852     +  misc_feature   RRE: The Rev response element (RRE) of HIV-1 allows for Rev-dependent mRNA export from the nucleus to the cytoplasm.
   1229..1329    +  CDS            Rev (fragment): human immunodeficiency virus 1 (HIV-1) Rev protein; rev; enhances nuclear export of unspliced and incompletely spliced viral mRNAs
   1379..1496    +  misc_feature   cPPT/CTS: central polypurine tract and central termination sequence of HIV-1
   1553..1796    +  protein_bind   tetracycline response element (fragment): contains seven copies of the tetracycline operator tetO tetracycline repressor TetR
   1814..1852    +  promoter       minimal CMV promoter: human cytomegalovirus (CMV) immediate early promoter
   1957..1997    +  intron         β-globin intron (fragment): intron from rabbit β-globin gene
   2053..2071    -  misc_feature   MCS (fragment): pBluescript multiple cloning site
   2075..2099    +  protein_bind   attB1: mutant version of attB; recombination site for the Gateway® BP reaction BP Clonase™
   2108..2173    +  CDS            3xFLAG: three tandem FLAG® epitope tags, followed by an enterokinase cleavage site
   2204..3643    +  CDS            GATA2: GATA2_HUMAN - Experimental evidence at protein level: Swiss-Prot protein existence level 1. Transcriptional activator which regulates endothelin-1 gene expression in endothelial cells. Binds to the consensus sequence 5'- AGATAG-3'. From Homo sapiens (Human).
   3654..3749    +  CDS            nef (fragment): NEF_HV1Z2 - Experimental evidence at protein level: Swiss-Prot protein existence level 1. Extracellular Nef protein targets CD4(+) T-lymphocytes for apoptosis by interacting with CXCR4 surface receptors. From Human immunodeficiency virus type 1 group M subtype D (isolate Z2/CDC-Z34) (HIV-1).
   3751..4063    +  LTR            5' LTR (fragment): 5' long terminal repeat (LTR) from HIV-1
   4071..4251    +  LTR            5' LTR (truncated): truncated 5' long terminal repeat (LTR) from HIV-1
   4283..4507    +  polyA_signal   bGH poly(A) signal: bovine growth hormone polyadenylation signal
   4511..4532    +  promoter       SV40 promoter (fragment): SV40 enhancer and early promoter
   4553..4981    +  rep_origin     f1 ori (sequence partly withheld): f1 bacteriophage origin of replication; arrow indicates direction of (+) strand synthesis
   4995..5324    +  promoter       SV40 promoter: SV40 enhancer and early promoter
   5372..5419    +  promoter       EM7 promoter: synthetic bacterial promoter&nbsp
   5438..5812    +  CDS            BleoR: antibiotic-binding protein; Sh ble from Streptoalloteichus hindustanus; confers resistance to bleomycin, phleomycin, and Zeocin™
   5822..5947    +  CDS            ble (fragment): BLE_KLEPN - Experimental evidence at protein level: Swiss-Prot protein existence level 1. Binding protein with a strong affinity to the bleomycin family of antibiotics. Binds to CL990; an antimitotic-antibiotic compound. From Klebsiella pneumoniae.
   5942..6063    +  polyA_signal   SV40 poly(A) signal: SV40 polyadenylation signal
   6136..6152    -  protein_bind   lac operator: The lac repressor binds to the lac operator to inhibit transcription in E. coli. This inhibition can be relieved by adding lactose or isopropyl-β-D-thiogalactopyranoside (IPTG). lac repressor encoded by lacI
   6160..6190    -  promoter       lac promoter: promoter for the E. coli lac operon
   6205..6226    -  protein_bind   CAP binding site: CAP binding activates transcription in the presence of cAMP. E. coli catabolite activator protein
   6239..6331    -  CDS            lacI (fragment): lac repressor; lacI; The lac repressor binds to the lac operator to inhibit transcription in E. coli. This inhibition can be relieved by adding lactose or isopropyl-β-D-thiogalactopyranoside (IPTG).
   6514..7102    -  rep_origin     ori: high-copy-number ColE1/pMB1/pBR322/pUC origin of replication
   7273..8133    -  CDS            AmpR: β-lactamase; bla; confers resistance to ampicillin, carbenicillin, and related antibiotics
   8134..8238    -  promoter       AmpR promoter: bla
   8297..8349    -  misc_feature   bom (fragment): basis of mobility region from pBR322
   8504..8883    +  enhancer       CMV enhancer: human cytomegalovirus immediate early enhancer
   8884..9083    +  promoter       CMV promoter: human cytomegalovirus (CMV) immediate early promoter
   9101..9281    +  LTR            5' LTR (truncated): truncated 5' long terminal repeat (LTR) from HIV-1
>Addgene plasmid #125600 | pFUW-tetO-3xFLAG-GATA2 | addgene full sequence | sequence record 246613 | Addgene NGS Result
CTCTCTCGACGCAGGACTCGGCTTGCTGAAGCGCGCACGGCAAGAGGCGAGGGGCGGCGACTGGTGAGTA
CGCCAAAAATTTTGACTAGCGGAGGCTAGAAGGAGAGAGATGGGTGCGAGAGCGTCAGTATTAAGCGGGG
GAGAATTAGATCGCGATGGGAAAAAATTCGGTTAAGGCCAGGGGGAAAGAAAAAATATAAATTAAAACAT
ATAGTATGGGCAAGCAGGGAGCTAGAACGATTCGCAGTTAATCCTGGCCTGTTAGAAACATCAGAAGGCT
GTAGACAAATACTGGGACAGCTACAACCATCCCTTCAGACAGGATCAGAAGAACTTAGATCATTATATAA
TACAGTAGCAACCCTCTATTGTGTGCATCAAAGGATAGAGATAAAAGACACCAAGGAAGCTTTAGACAAG
ATAGAGGAAGAGCAAAACAAAAGTAAGACCACCGCACAGCAAGCGGCCGCTGATCTTCAGACCTGGAGGA
GGAGATATGAGGGACAATTGGAGAAGTGAATTATATAAATATAAAGTAGTAAAAATTGAACCATTAGGAG
TAGCACCCACCAAGGCAAAGAGAAGAGTGGTGCAGAGAGAAAAAAGAGCAGTGGGAATAGGAGCTTTGTT
CCTTGGGTTCTTGGGAGCAGCAGGAAGCACTATGGGCGCAGCGTCAATGACGCTGACGGTACAGGCCAGA
CAATTATTGTCTGGTATAGTGCAGCAGCAGAACAATTTGCTGAGGGCTATTGAGGCGCAACAGCATCTGT
TGCAACTCACAGTCTGGGGCATCAAGCAGCTCCAGGCAAGAATCCTGGCTGTGGAAAGATACCTAAAGGA
TCAACAGCTCCTGGGGATTTGGGGTTGCTCTGGAAAACTCATTTGCACCACTGCTGTGCCTTGGAATGCT
AGTTGGAGTAATAAATCTCTGGAACAGATTTGGAATCACACGACCTGGATGGAGTGGGACAGAGAAATTA
ACAATTACACAAGCTTAATACACTCCTTAATTGAAGAATCGCAAAACCAGCAAGAAAAGAATGAACAAGA
ATTATTGGAATTAGATAAATGGGCAAGTTTGTGGAATTGGTTTAACATAACAAATTGGCTGTGGTATATA
AAATTATTCATAATGATAGTAGGAGGCTTGGTAGGTTTAAGAATAGTTTTTGCTGTACTTTCTATAGTGA
ATAGAGTTAGGCAGGGATATTCACCATTATCGTTTCAGACCCACCTCCCAACCCCGAGGGGACCCGACAG
GCCCGAAGGAATAGAAGAAGAAGGTGGAGAGAGAGACAGAGACAGATCCATTCGATTAGTGAACGGATCG
GCACTGCGTGCGCCAATTCTGCAGACAAATGGCAGTATTCATCCACAATTTTAAAAGAAAAGGGGGGATT
GGGGGGTACAGTGCAGGGGAAAGAATAGTAGACATAATAGCAACAGACATACAAACTAAAGAATTACAAA
AACAAATTACAAAAATTCAAAATTTTCGGGTTTATTACAGGGACAGCAGAGATCCAGTTTGGTTAGATCT
CGAGTTTACCACTCCCTATCAGTGATAGAGAAAAGTGAAAGTCGAGTTTACCACTCCCTATCAGTGATAG
AGAAAAGTGAAAGTCGAGTTTACCACTCCCTATCAGTGATAGAGAAAAGTGAAAGTCGAGTTTACCACTC
CCTATCAGTGATAGAGAAAAGTGAAAGTCGAGTTTACCACTCCCTATCAGTGATAGAGAAAAGTGAAAGT
CGAGTTTACCACTCCCTATCAGTGATAGAGAAAAGTGAAAGTCGAGCTCGGTACCCGGGTCGAGGTAGGC
GTGTACGGTGGGAGGCCTATATAAGCAGAGCTCGTTTAGTGAACCGTCAGATCGCCTGGAGACGCCATCC
ACGCTGTTTTGACCTCCATAGAAGACACCGGGACCGATCCAGCCTCCGCGGCCCCGAATTCTAGAGCCTC
TGCTAACCATGTTCATGCCTTCTTCTTTTTCCTACAGCTCCTGGGCAACGTGCTGGTTATTGTGCTGTCT
CATCATTTTGGCAAAGAATTCCTCGACGGTATCGATAAGCTATCACAAGTTTGTACAAAAAAGCAGGCTT
CACCATGGACTACAAAGACCATGACGGTGATTATAAAGATCATGATATCGATTACAAGGATGACGATGAC
AAGGGATCCGGCGGCGGCGGCGGCGCCGCTAGCATGGAGGTGGCGCCCGAGCAGCCGCGCTGGATGGCGC
ACCCGGCCGTGCTGAATGCGCAGCACCCCGACTCACACCACCCGGGCCTGGCGCACAACTACATGGAACC
CGCGCAGCTGCTGCCTCCAGACGAGGTGGACGTCTTCTTCAATCACCTCGACTCGCAGGGCAACCCCTAC
TATGCCAACCCCGCTCACGCGCGGGCGCGCGTCTCCTACAGCCCCGCGCACGCCCGCCTGACCGGAGGCC
AGATGTGCCGCCCACACTTGTTGCACAGCCCGGGTTTGCCCTGGCTGGACGGGGGCAAAGCAGCCCTCTC
TGCCGCTGCGGCCCACCACCACAACCCCTGGACCGTGAGCCCCTTCTCCAAGACGCCACTGCACCCCTCA
GCTGCTGGAGGCCCTGGAGGCCCACTCTCTGTGTACCCAGGGGCTGGGGGTGGGAGCGGGGGAGGCAGCG
GGAGCTCAGTGGCCTCCCTCACCCCTACAGCAGCCCACTCTGGCTCCCACCTTTTCGGCTTCCCACCCAC
GCCACCCAAAGAAGTGTCTCCTGACCCTAGCACCACGGGGGCTGCGTCTCCAGCCTCATCTTCCGCGGGG
GGTAGTGCAGCCCGAGGAGAGGACAAGGACGGCGTCAAGTACCAGGTGTCACTGACGGAGAGCATGAAGA
TGGAAAGTGGCAGTCCCCTGCGCCCAGGCCTAGCTACTATGGGCACCCAGCCTGCTACACACCACCCCAT
CCCCACCTACCCCTCCTATGTGCCGGCGGCTGCCCACGACTACAGCAGCGGACTCTTCCACCCCGGAGGC
TTCCTGGGGGGACCGGCCTCCAGCTTCACCCCTAAGCAGCGCAGCAAGGCTCGTTCCTGTTCAGAAGGCC
GGGAGTGTGTCAACTGTGGGGCCACAGCCACCCCTCTCTGGCGGCGGGACGGCACCGGCCACTACCTGTG
CAATGCCTGTGGCCTCTACCACAAGATGAATGGGCAGAACCGACCACTCATCAAGCCCAAGCGAAGACTG
TCGGCCGCCAGAAGAGCCGGCACCTGTTGTGCAAATTGTCAGACGACAACCACCACCTTATGGCGCCGAA
ACGCCAACGGGGACCCTGTCTGCAACGCCTGTGGCCTCTACTACAAGCTGCACAATGTTAACAGGCCACT
GACCATGAAGAAGGAAGGGATCCAGACTCGGAACCGGAAGATGTCCAACAAGTCCAAGAAGAGCAAGAAA
GGGGCGGAGTGCTTCGAGGAGCTGTCAAAGTGCATGCAGGAGAAGTCATCCCCCTTCAGTGCAGCTGCCC
TGGCTGGACACATGGCACCTGTGGGCCACCTCCCGCCCTTCAGCCACTCCGGACACATCCTGCCCACTCC
GACGCCCATCCACCCCTCCTCCAGCCTCTCCTTCGGCCACCCCCACCCGTCCAGCATGGTGACCGCCATG
GGCTAGTGATTAGGAGGTGGGTTTTCCAGTCACACCTCAGGTACCTTTAAGACCAATGACTTACAAGGCA
GCTGTAGATCTTAGCCACTTTTTAAAAGAAAAGGGGGGACTGGAAGGGCTAATTCACTCCCAACGAAGAC
AAGATATCCTTGATCTGTGGATCTACCACACACAAGGCTACTTCCCTGATTGGCAGAACTACACACCAGG
GCCAGGGATCAGATATCCACTGACCTTTGGATGGTGCTACAAGCTAGTACCAGTTGAGCAAGAGAAGGTA
GAAGAAGCCAATGAAGGAGAGAACACCCGCTTGTTACACCCTGTGAGCCTGCATGGGATGGATGACCCGG
AGAGAGAAGTATTAGAGTGGAGGTTTGACAGCCGCCTAGCATTTCATCACATGGCCCGAGAGCTGCATCC
GGACTGTACTGGGTCTCTCTGGTTAGACCAGATCTGAGCCTGGGAGCTCTCTGGCTAACTAGGGAACCCA
CTGCTTAAGCCTCAATAAAGCTTGCCTTGAGTGCTTCAAGTAGTGTGTGCCCGTCTGTTGTGTGACTCTG
GTAACTAGAGATCCCTCAGACCCTTTTAGTCAGTGTGGAAAATCTCTAGCAGGGCCCGTTTAAACCCGCT
GATCAGCCTCGACTGTGCCTTCTAGTTGCCAGCCATCTGTTGTTTGCCCCTCCCCCGTGCCTTCCTTGAC
CCTGGAAGGTGCCACTCCCACTGTCCTTTCCTAATAAAATGAGGAAATTGCATCGCATTGTCTGAGTAGG
TGTCATTCTATTCTGGGGGGTGGGGTGGGGCAGGACAGCAAGGGGGAGGATTGGGAAGACAATAGCAGGC
ATGCTGGGGATGCGGTGGGCTCTATGGCTTCTGAGGCGGAAAGAACCAGCTGGGGCTCTAGGGGGTATCC
CC
[124 nt withheld, positions 4553-4676]
C
[91 nt withheld, positions 4678-4768]
A
[49 nt withheld, positions 4770-4818]
CCTTTGACGTTGGAGTCCACGTTCTTT
[37 nt withheld, positions 4846-4882]
ACCCTATCTCGGTCTATTCTTTTGATTTATAAGGGATTTTGCCGATTTCGGCCTATTGGTTAAAAAATGA
GCTGATTTAACAAAAATTTAACGCGAATTAATTCTGTGGAATGTGTGTCAGTTAGGGTGTGGAAAGTCCC
CAGGCTCCCCAGCAGGCAGAAGTATGCAAAGCATGCATCTCAATTAGTCAGCAACCAGGTGTGGAAAGTC
CCCAGGCTCCCCAGCAGGCAGAAGTATGCAAAGCATGCATCTCAATTAGTCAGCAACCATAGTCCCGCCC
CTAACTCCGCCCATCCCGCCCCTAACTCCGCCCAGTTCCGCCCATTCTCCGCCCCATGGCTGACTAATTT
TTTTTATTTATGCAAAGGCCGAGGCCGCCTCTGCCTCTGAGCTATTCCAGAAGTAGTGAGGAGGCTTTTT
TGGAGGCCTAGGCTTTTGCAAAAAGCTCCCGGGAGCTTGTATATCCATTTTCGGATCTGATCAGCACGTG
TTGACAATTAATCATCGGCATAGTATATCGGCATAGTATAATACGACAAGGTGAGGAACTAAACCATGGC
CAAGTTGACCAGTGCCGTTCCGGTGCTCACCGCGCGCGACGTCGCCGGAGCGGTCGAGTTCTGGACCGAC
CGGCTCGGGTTCTCCCGGGACTTCGTGGAGGACGACTTCGCCGGTGTGGTCCGGGACGACGTGACCCTGT
TCATCAGCGCGGTCCAGGACCAGGTGGTGCCGGACAACACCCTGGCCTGGGTGTGGGTGCGCGGCCTGGA
CGAGCTGTACGCCGAGTGGTCGGAGGTCGTGTCCACGAACTTCCGGGACGCCTCCGGGCCGGCCATGACC
GAGATCGGCGAGCAGCCGTGGGGGCGGGAGTTCGCCCTGCGCGACCCGGCCGGCAACTGCGTGCACTTCG
TGGCCGAGGAGCAGGACTGACACGTGCTACGAGATTTCGATTCCACCGCCGCCTTCTATGAAAGGTTGGG
CTTCGGAATCGTTTTCCGGGACGCCGGCTGGATGATCCTCCAGCGCGGGGATCTCATGCTGGAGTTCTTC
GCCCACCCCAACTTGTTTATTGCAGCTTATAATGGTTACAAATAAAGCAATAGCATCACAAATTTCACAA
ATAAAGCATTTTTTTCACTGCATTCTAGTTGTGGTTTGTCCAAACTCATCAATGTATCTTATCATGTCTG
TATACCGTCGACCTCTAGCTAGAGCTTGGCGTAATCATGGTCATAGCTGTTTCCTGTGTGAAATTGTTAT
CCGCTCACAATTCCACACAACATACGAGCCGGAAGCATAAAGTGTAAAGCCTGGGGTGCCTAATGAGTGA
GCTAACTCACATTAATTGCGTTGCGCTCACTGCCCGCTTTCCAGTCGGGAAACCTGTCGTGCCAGCTGCA
TTAATGAATCGGCCAACGCGCGGGGAGAGGCGGTTTGCGTATTGGGCGCTCTTCCGCTTCCTCGCTCACT
GACTCGCTGCGCTCGGTCGTTCGGCTGCGGCGAGCGGTATCAGCTCACTCAAAGGCGGTAATACGGTTAT
CCACAGAATCAGGGGATAACGCAGGAAAGAACATGTGAGCAAAAGGCCAGCAAAAGGCCAGGAACCGTAA
AAAGGCCGCGTTGCTGGCGTTTTTCCATAGGCTCCGCCCCCCTGACGAGCATCACAAAAATCGACGCTCA
AGTCAGAGGTGGCGAAACCCGACAGGACTATAAAGATACCAGGCGTTTCCCCCTGGAAGCTCCCTCGTGC
GCTCTCCTGTTCCGACCCTGCCGCTTACCGGATACCTGTCCGCCTTTCTCCCTTCGGGAAGCGTGGCGCT
TTCTCATAGCTCACGCTGTAGGTATCTCAGTTCGGTGTAGGTCGTTCGCTCCAAGCTGGGCTGTGTGCAC
GAACCCCCCGTTCAGCCCGACCGCTGCGCCTTATCCGGTAACTATCGTCTTGAGTCCAACCCGGTAAGAC
ACGACTTATCGCCACTGGCAGCAGCCACTGGTAACAGGATTAGCAGAGCGAGGTATGTAGGCGGTGCTAC
AGAGTTCTTGAAGTGGTGGCCTAACTACGGCTACACTAGAAGAACAGTATTTGGTATCTGCGCTCTGCTG
AAGCCAGTTACCTTCGGAAAAAGAGTTGGTAGCTCTTGATCCGGCAAACAAACCACCGCTGGTAGCGGTG
GTTTTTTTGTTTGCAAGCAGCAGATTACGCGCAGAAAAAAAGGATCTCAAGAAGATCCTTTGATCTTTTC
TACGGGGTCTGACGCTCAGTGGAACGAAAACTCACGTTAAGGGATTTTGGTCATGAGATTATCAAAAAGG
ATCTTCACCTAGATCCTTTTAAATTAAAAATGAAGTTTTAAATCAATCTAAAGTATATATGAGTAAACTT
GGTCTGACAGTTACCAATGCTTAATCAGTGAGGCACCTATCTCAGCGATCTGTCTATTTCGTTCATCCAT
AGTTGCCTGACTCCCCGTCGTGTAGATAACTACGATACGGGAGGGCTTACCATCTGGCCCCAGTGCTGCA
ATGATACCGCGAGACCCACGCTCACCGGCTCCAGATTTATCAGCAATAAACCAGCCAGCCGGAAGGGCCG
AGCGCAGAAGTGGTCCTGCAACTTTATCCGCCTCCATCCAGTCTATTAATTGTTGCCGGGAAGCTAGAGT
AAGTAGTTCGCCAGTTAATAGTTTGCGCAACGTTGTTGCCATTGCTACAGGCATCGTGGTGTCACGCTCG
TCGTTTGGTATGGCTTCATTCAGCTCCGGTTCCCAACGATCAAGGCGAGTTACATGATCCCCCATGTTGT
GCAAAAAAGCGGTTAGCTCCTTCGGTCCTCCGATCGTTGTCAGAAGTAAGTTGGCCGCAGTGTTATCACT
CATGGTTATGGCAGCACTGCATAATTCTCTTACTGTCATGCCATCCGTAAGATGCTTTTCTGTGACTGGT
GAGTACTCAACCAAGTCATTCTGAGAATAGTGTATGCGGCGACCGAGTTGCTCTTGCCCGGCGTCAATAC
GGGATAATACCGCGCCACATAGCAGAACTTTAAAAGTGCTCATCATTGGAAAACGTTCTTCGGGGCGAAA
ACTCTCAAGGATCTTACCGCTGTTGAGATCCAGTTCGATGTAACCCACTCGTGCACCCAACTGATCTTCA
GCATCTTTTACTTTCACCAGCGTTTCTGGGTGAGCAAAAACAGGAAGGCAAAATGCCGCAAAAAAGGGAA
TAAGGGCGACACGGAAATGTTGAATACTCATACTCTTCCTTTTTCAATATTATTGAAGCATTTATCAGGG
TTATTGTCTCATGAGCGGATACATATTTGAATGTATTTAGAAAAATAAACAAATAGGGGTTCCGCGCACA
TTTCCCCGAAAAGTGCCACCTGACGTCGACGGATCGGGAGATCTCCCGATCCCCTATGGTGCACTCTCAG
TACAATCTGCTCTGATGCCGCATAGTTAAGCCAGTATCTGCTCCCTGCTTGTGTGTTGGAGGTCGCTGAG
TAGTGCGCGAGCAAAATTTAAGCTACAACAAGGCAAGGCTTGACCGACAATTGCATGAAGAATCTGCTTA
GGGTTAGGCGTTTTGCGCTGCTTCGCGATGTACGGGCCAGATATACGCGTTGACATTGATTATTGACTAG
TTATTAATAGTAATCAATTACGGGGTCATTAGTTCATAGCCCATATATGGAGTTCCGCGTTACATAACTT
ACGGTAAATGGCCCGCCTGGCTGACCGCCCAACGACCCCCGCCCATTGACGTCAATAATGACGTATGTTC
CCATAGTAACGCCAATAGGGACTTTCCATTGACGTCAATGGGTGGAGTATTTACGGTAAACTGCCCACTT
GGCAGTACATCAAGTGTATCATATGCCAAGTACGCCCCCTATTGACGTCAATGACGGTAAATGGCCCGCC
TGGCATTATGCCCAGTACATGACCTTATGGGACTTTCCTACTTGGCAGTACATCTACGTATTAGTCATCG
CTATTACCATGGTGATGCGGTTTTGGCAGTACATCAATGGGCGTGGATAGCGGTTTGACTCACGGGGATT
TCCAAGTCTCCACCCCATTGACGTCAATGGGAGTTTGTTTTGGCACCAAAATCAACGGGACTTTCCAAAA
TGTCGTAACAACTCCGCCCCATTGACGCAAATGGGCGGTAGGCGTGTACGGTGGGAGGTCTATATAAGCA
GCGCGTTTTGCCTGTACTGGGTCTCTCTGGTTAGACCAGATCTGAGCCTGGGAGCTCTCTGGCTAACTAG
GGAACCCACTGCTTAAGCCTCAATAAAGCTTGCCTTGAGTGCTTCAAGTAGTGTGTGCCCGTCTGTTGTG
TGACTCTGGTAACTAGAGATCCCTCAGACCCTTTTAGTCAGTGTGGAAAATCTCTAGCAGTGGCGCCCGA
ACAGGGACTTGAAAGCGAAAGGGAAACCAGAGGAG
